>Addgene plasmid #21384 | pCM1.127 | depositor full sequence | sequence record 9878 | Author sequence
CTTTCCTGCGTTATCCCCTGATTCTGTGGATAACCGTATTACCGCCTTTGAGTGAGCTGATACCGCTCGC
CGCAGCCGAACGACCGAGCGCAGCGAGTCAGTGAGCGAGGAAGCGGAAGAGCGCCCAATACGCAAACCGC
CTCTCCCCGCGCGTTGGCCGATTCATTAATGCAGCTGGCACGACAGGTTTCCCGACTGGAAAGCGGGCAG
TGAGCGCAACGCAATTAATACGCGTACCGCTAGCCAGGAAGAGTTTGTAGAAACGCAAAAAGGCCATCCG
TCAGGATGGCCTTCTGCTTAGTTTGATGCCTGGCAGTTTATGGCGGGCGTCCTGCCCGCCACCCTCCGGG
CCGTTGCTTCACAACGTTCAAATCCGCTCCCGGCGGATTTGTCCTACTCAGGAGAGCGTTCACCGACAAA
CAACAGATAAAACGAAAGGCCCAGTCTTCCGACTGAGCCTTTCGTTTTATTTGATGCCTGGCAGTTCCCT
ACTCTCGCGTTAACGCTAGCATGGATGTTTTCCCAGTCACGACGTTGTAAAACGACGGCCAGTCTTAAGC
TCGGGCCCGCGTTAACGCTACCATGGAGCTCCAAATAATGATTTTATTTTGACTGATAGTGACCTGTTCG
TTGCAACAAATTGATAAGCAATGCTTTTTTATAATGCCAACTTTGTATAGAAAAGTTGACCTTTAAATAA
AATCGAGAAAAAATGGCGTCAAAAGACATATGTAAAAGCTGTTTCTCTTTGTATATTCACACAGAATATA
GCCCGATTTTGGAGGTGAAAAACCGGTTTTTTTGTATTCTTTACGCCACATAAAGTGATATGGAAGAGAA
AATCGACATATTTATGTACTTGGAGTACGAGTACATTGGAGAAAAAGGGTGAACTACTGGAAAATCTGGG
AAATTTCAGAAAAAAATTCCGAAAAATCTTTTTTGCTGAAAAAAAAATTTGTTCGAAATTTGGGAAATAC
TGGAAAATTTTCATCAAAATTAAAGCGATTTTTAACGTTTTTGCTTGGGAGATACTATTTGTAATTTTAA
TGTTTGGTGAGGACAACAGAAATGACCTTCAGCGTACGGAAAACGATTAAAAGACACATTTGAATCGAAA
ATAGCGTGAAAAACATGAAAATATCGGAAAAATAGCTTTAAAATTGGATTTGAAAGCAAAAAATGTATCA
AAAATCGAGAAAAATGCTTGAAAAAGTTGAAAAACTCAAACAAAAAATCAAAAAAGGTTTTTTTAAAAAT
CTGTGAGTATCGCAACGAAAGCACAACTTGAGGCATGCGCCTTTAAACCAACCGTAACCAAATTCGGAGG
CAAAAAAAGATTTCTCGCTGTTTTTTCAGTTTTAAAATCACTTTTCACGTTTCTTTTCGCAGTAATTCGT
TTGCAAAACATCTGAAAAAATTTTATTTTATAAGAAATTATATAAAAATCGCTATAAATTGAGTTTTTGC
CCCCAAATTCAGCACGGAGCACTTCTCAATTAAATATAATTTTATTTTTTAACATTGAAAGCTTTCATAA
AATTGAGCTTTGTTTGTAAATAATCAGTGAAAAAACACAGAAATCTTCAAAAAATAAAGAAAAAGTTTTT
AAAAATCTGTGAGTCCCGCAACGAAAATAAAACTTTAGGCATGCGCCTTTAAACCAACCGTAACCAAATT
CGGCGGCAAAAATGGATTTCTCGCCGTTTTTTCAGTTTTACAATCACTTTTTAGGTTTCTTTTTGCAGTA
TTTCGTTTCCCAAACAATTAAAAATCAAATTTTCTTTTCCAGATCAAGTTTGTACAAAAAAGTTGAACGA
GAAACGTAAAATGATATAAATATCAATATATTAAATTAGATTTTGCATAAAAAACAGACTACATAATACT
GTAAAACACAACATATGCAGTCACTATGAATCAACTACTTAGATGGTATTAGTGACCTGTAGAATTCGAG
CTCTAGAGCTGCAGGGCGGCCGCGATATCCCCTATAGTGAGTCGTATTACATGGTCATAGCTGTTTCCTG
GCAGCTCTGGCCCGTGTCTCAAAATCTCTGATGTTACATTGCACAAGATAAAAATATATCATCATGAACA
ATAAAACTGTCTGCTTACATAAACAGTAATACAAGGGGTGTTATGAGCCATATTCAACGGGAAACGTCGA
GGCCGCGATTAAATTCCAACATGGATGCTGATTTATATGGGTATAAATGGGCTCGCGATAATGTCGGGCA
ATCAGGTGCGACAATCTATCGCTTGTATGGGAAGCCCGATGCGCCAGAGTTGTTTCTGAAACATGGCAAA
GGTAGCGTTGCCAATGATGTTACAGATGAGATGGTCAGACTAAACTGGCTGACGGAATTTATGCCTCTTC
CGACCATCAAGCATTTTATCCGTACTCCTGATGATGCATGGTTACTCACCACTGCGATCCCCGGAAAAAC
AGCATTCCAGGTATTAGAAGAATATCCTGATTCAGGTGAAAATATTGTTGATGCGCTGGCAGTGTTCCTG
CGCCGGTTGCATTCGATTCCTGTTTGTAATTGTCCTTTTAACAGCGATCGCGTATTTCGTCTCGCTCAGG
CGCAATCACGAATGAATAACGGTTTGGTTGATGCGAGTGATTTTGATGACGAGCGTAATGGCTGGCCTGT
TGAACAAGTCTGGAAAGAAATGCATAAACTTTTGCCATTCTCACCGGATTCAGTCGTCACTCATGGTGAT
TTCTCACTTGATAACCTTATTTTTGACGAGGGGAAATTAATAGGTTGTATTGATGTTGGACGAGTCGGAA
TCGCAGACCGATACCAGGATCTTGCCATCCTATGGAACTGCCTCGGTGAGTTTTCTCCTTCATTACAGAA
ACGGCTTTTTCAAAAATATGGTATTGATAATCCTGATATGAATAAATTGCAGTTTCATTTGATGCTCGAT
GAGTTTTTCTAATCAGAATTGGTTAATTGGTTGTAACACTGGCAGAGCATTACGCTGACTTGACGGGACG
GCGCAAGCTCATGACCAAAATCCCTTAACGTGAGTTACGCGTCGTTCCACTGAGCGTCAGACCCCGTAGA
AAAGATCAAAGGATCTTCTTGAGATCCTTTTTTTCTGCGCGTAATCTGCTGCTTGCAAACAAAAAAACCA
CCGCTACCAGCGGTGGTTTGTTTGCCGGATCAAGAGCTACCAACTCTTTTTCCGAAGGTAACTGGCTTCA
GCAGAGCGCAGATACCAAATACTGTCCTTCTAGTGTAGCCGTAGTTAGGCCACCACTTCAAGAACTCTGT
AGCACCGCCTACATACCTCGCTCTGCTAATCCTGTTACCAGTGGCTGCTGCCAGTGGCGATAAGTCGTGT
CTTACCGGGTTGGACTCAAGACGATAGTTACCGGATAAGGCGCAGCGGTCGGGCTGAACGGGGGGTTCGT
GCACACAGCCCAGCTTGGAGCGAACGACCTACACCGAACTGAGATACCTACAGCGTGAGCATTGAGAAAG
CGCCACGCTTCCCGAAGGGAGAAAGGCGGACAGGTATCCGGTAAGCGGCAGGGTCGGAACAGGAGAGCGC
ACGAGGGAGCTTCCAGGGGGAAACGCCTGGTATCTTTATAGTCCTGTCGGGTTTCGCCACCTCTGACTTG
AGCGTCGATTTTTGTGATGCTCGTCAGGGGGGCGGAGCCTATGGAAAAACGCCAGCAACGCGGCCTTTTT
ACGGTTCCTGGCCTTTTGCTGGCCTTTTGCTCACATGTT
Features (pLannotate 1.2.2; 10 found; start..end, strand, type, name):
    121..213     +  CDS            lacI (fragment): lac repressor; lacI; The lac repressor binds to the lac operator to inhibit transcription in E. coli. This inhibition can be relieved by adding lactose or isopropyl-β-D-thiogalactopyranoside (IPTG).
    268..295     -  terminator     rrnB T2 terminator: transcription terminator T2 from the E. coli rrnB gene
    427..470     +  terminator     rrnB T1 terminator: Escherichia coli rrnB; transcription terminator T1 from the E. coli rrnB gene
    517..553     -  CDS            lacZα (fragment): LacZα fragment of β-galactosidase; lacZ fragment
    592..677     +  protein_bind   attL1 (fragment): mutant version of attL; recombination site for the Gateway® LR reaction LR Clonase™
    668..688     +  protein_bind   attB4: mutant version of attB; core recombination site for the Gateway® BP reaction BP Clonase™
   1795..1918    +  protein_bind   attR1: mutant version of attR; recombination site for the Gateway® LR reaction LR Clonase™
   1991..2009    -  promoter       T7 promoter: promoter for bacteriophage T7 RNA polymerase
   2143..2952    +  CDS            KanR: aminoglycoside phosphotransferase; aph(3')-Ia; confers resistance to kanamycin in bacteria or G418 (Geneticin®) in eukaryotes
   3099..3687    +  rep_origin     ori: high-copy-number ColE1/pMB1/pBR322/pUC origin of replication
