[The description below was written by a language model from this plasmid's Addgene catalogue record, the feature table of its GenBank file and pLannotate feature annotations shown in this document.]
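Description:
pCM1.127 is a Gateway entry clone built in the pDONRP4P1R donor backbone, carrying a short version of the C. elegans pie-1 promoter that lacks the ATG start codon. The roughly 1.1 kb promoter fragment was introduced by a BP recombination reaction, which consumed the donor vector's attP4 and attP1R sites. The resulting insert is flanked by an attL4-type site on the 5′ side and an attR1 site on the 3′ side, the arrangement expected for the first (5′ element) slot in MultiSite Gateway assembly. The automated annotation of the full 3,749 nt sequence labels the upstream site as an attL1 fragment overlapping an attB4 core, whereas the separate partial GenBank record (749 bp, covering only one end of the insert region) annotates it as attL4, which fits the backbone. The promoter itself is not annotated in either table but corresponds to the unannotated interval between the two recombination sites.

The plasmid is maintained in E. coli through a high-copy ColE1/pUC-type origin and selected with kanamycin via the aph(3')-Ia gene. Upstream rrnB T1 and T2 terminators insulate the cloning region from read-through transcription. A T7 promoter lies beyond the attR1 site, and the short lacI and lacZα fragments are backbone remnants with no evident function.

As an entry clone, it is not an expression vector in its own right. It is meant to be combined by LR recombination with a coding-sequence entry clone and a 3′ UTR entry clone in a destination vector, producing transgenes driven by the pie-1 promoter. The omitted ATG means translation must start within the downstream module. The associated study examined how 3′ UTRs regulate gene expression in the C. elegans germline.
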