Addgene plasmid #21384: pCM1.127
Depositing lab: Geraldine Seydoux. Depositing organization: Johns Hopkins University and School of Medicine. Publication: 3' UTRs are the primary regulators of gene expression in the C. elegans germline. Merritt C, Rasoloson D, Ko D, Seydoux G. Curr Biol. 2008 Oct 14;18(19):1476-82. doi: 10.1016/j.cub.2008.08.013. Epub 2008 Sep 25. PubMed 18818082.
Backbone
  Vector backbone: pDONRP4P1R
  Backbone size w/o insert (bp): 2645
  Vector type: Gateway
Growth in bacteria
  Bacterial resistance: Kanamycin, 50 μg/mL
  Growth temperature: 37°C
  Growth strain: DH5alpha
  Copy number: Unknown
Gene/Insert
  Gene/Insert name: pie-1 promoter (short, no ATG) in pDONRP4P1R
  Species: C. elegans (nematode)
  Insert size (bp): 1106
  Cloning method: Gateway Cloning; 5′ cloning site attP4 (destroyed during cloning); 3′ cloning site attP1R (destroyed during cloning)
  Sequencing primers: 5′ M13Forward
Terms and licenses: Academic/Nonprofit Terms; Industry Terms: Not Available to Industry
How to cite: pCM1.127 was a gift from Geraldine Seydoux (Addgene plasmid # 21384 ; http://n2t.net/addgene:21384 ; RRID:Addgene_21384)
