LOCUS       Exported 749 bp ds-DNA linear SYN 31-MAY-2021
DEFINITION  synthetic linear DNA
ACCESSION   .
VERSION     .
KEYWORDS    pCM1.127
SOURCE      synthetic DNA construct
  ORGANISM  synthetic DNA construct
REFERENCE   1 (bases 1 to 749)
  AUTHORS   Merritt C, Rasoloson D, Ko D, Seydoux G
  TITLE     3' UTRs Are the Primary Regulators of Gene Expression in the C.
            elegans Germline.
  JOURNAL   Curr Biol. 2008 Sep 23. ():.
  PUBMED    18818082
REFERENCE   2 (bases 1 to 749)
  AUTHORS   .
  TITLE     Direct Submission
  JOURNAL   Exported May 31, 2021 from SnapGene Server 1.1.58
            http://www.snapgene.com
FEATURES             Location/Qualifiers
     source          1..749
                     /organism="synthetic DNA construct"
                     /mol_type="other DNA"
     protein_bind    21..116
                     /gene="mutant version of attL"
                     /label=attL4
                     /bound_moiety="LR Clonase(TM)"
                     /note="recombination site for the Gateway(R) LR reaction"
ORIGIN
        1 ttacgctacc atggagctcc aaataatgat tttattttga ctgatagtga cctgttcgtt
       61 gcaacaaatt gataagcaat gcttttttat aatgccaact ttgtatagaa aagttgacct
      121 ttaaataaaa tcgagaaaaa atggcgtcaa aagacatatg taaaagctgt ttctctttgt
      181 atattcacac agaatatagc ccgattttgg aggtgaaaaa ccggtttttt tgtattcttt
      241 acgccacata aagtgatatg gaagagaaaa tcgacatatt tatgtacttg gagtacgagt
      301 acattggaga aaaagggtga actactggaa aatctgggaa atttcagaaa aaaattccga
      361 aaaatctttt ttgctgaaaa aaaaatttgt tcgaaatttg ggaaatactg gaaaattttc
      421 atcaaaatta aagcgatttt taacgttttt gcttgggaga tactatttgt aattttaatg
      481 tttggtgagg acaacagaaa tgaccttcag cgtacggaaa acgattaaaa gacacatttg
      541 aatcgaaaat agcgtgaaaa acatgaaaat atcggaaaaa tagctttaaa attggatttg
      601 aaagcaaaaa atgtatcaaa aatcgagaaa aatgcttgaa aaagttgaaa aactcaaaca
      661 aaaaatcaaa aaaggttttt ttaaaaatct gtgagtatcg caccgaaagc acacttgagg
      721 catgcgcctt taaccaccgt accaattcg
//
